Addgene plasmid #71661: pcDNA3.1+ hnRNPC myc
Purpose: Mammalian expression of hnRNPC
Depositing lab: Gideon Dreyfuss. Depositing organization: University of Pennsylvania.
Backbone
  Vector backbone: pcDNA3.1(+)/myc-His A
  Backbone manufacturer: Invitrogen
  Backbone size w/o insert (bp): 5490
  Vector type: Mammalian Expression
  Selectable markers: Neomycin (select with G418)
Growth in bacteria
  Bacterial resistance: Ampicillin, 100 μg/mL
  Growth temperature: 37°C
  Growth strain: DH5alpha
  Copy number: High Copy
Gene/Insert
  Gene/Insert name: hnRNPC (alt name: heterogeneous nuclear ribonucleoprotein C (C1/C2))
  Species: H. sapiens (human)
  Insert size (bp): 879
  Entrez Gene: HNRNPC (a.k.a. C1, C2, HNRNP, HNRPC, SNRPC)
  Promoter: CMV
  Tag / fusion protein: myc (C terminal on backbone)
  Cloning method: Restriction Enzyme; 5′ cloning site HindIII (not destroyed); 3′ cloning site EcoRI (not destroyed)
  Sequencing primers: 5′ CMV-F; 3′ BGH-rev
Terms and licenses: Academic/Nonprofit Terms; Industry Terms: Not Available to Industry
How to cite: pcDNA3.1+ hnRNPC myc was a gift from Gideon Dreyfuss (Addgene plasmid # 71661)
