[The description below was written by a language model from this plasmid's Addgene catalogue record and pLannotate feature annotations shown in this document.]
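Description:
pcDNA3.1+ hnRNPC myc is a mammalian expression plasmid built on the Invitrogen pcDNA3.1(+)/myc-His A backbone and carrying the human HNRNPC coding sequence (heterogeneous nuclear ribonucleoprotein C, C1/C2). The 879 bp insert was placed between the HindIII and EcoRI sites, both retained, downstream of the human cytomegalovirus immediate-early enhancer and promoter. It is followed by the bovine growth hormone polyadenylation signal, giving strong constitutive transcription in transfected mammalian cells. A T7 promoter sits just upstream of the insert and can drive in vitro transcription. The catalogue lists a C-terminal myc epitope supplied by the backbone, which would allow the expressed protein to be detected or immunoprecipitated with anti-myc antibodies. The feature table does not annotate the myc tag, or any His tag, as a separate feature, and it labels the HNRNPC match as a fragment spanning most of the insert.

In E. coli the plasmid is maintained by a high-copy ColE1/pUC-type origin and selected with ampicillin through the β-lactamase gene and its own promoter. An f1 origin is also present for single-stranded DNA production. For mammalian cells, an SV40 enhancer/early promoter drives the neomycin phosphotransferase gene, terminated by an SV40 poly(A) signal, so stable transfectants can be selected with G418. Several short annotations, namely the truncated HIV-1 LTR fragment, the ble and lacI fragments, and the lac promoter/operator remnants, are probably backbone sequence similarities rather than functional parts. The stated purpose is mammalian expression of hnRNPC, an abundant pre-mRNA-binding protein that nucleates 40S hnRNP particles and binds poly-U tracts.
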