Features (pLannotate 1.2.2; 20 found; start..end, strand, type, name):
    241..1032    +  CDS            neo: KKA2_KLEPN - Also known as kan, nptII. Experimental evidence at protein level: Swiss-Prot protein existence level 1. Resistance to kanamycin, neomycin, paromomycin, ribostamycin, butirosin and gentamicin B. From Klebsiella pneumoniae.
   1058..1216    +  CDS            ble (fragment): BLE_KLEPN - Experimental evidence at protein level: Swiss-Prot protein existence level 1. Binding protein with a strong affinity to the bleomycin family of antibiotics. Binds to CL990; an antimitotic-antibiotic compound. From Klebsiella pneumoniae.
   1211..1332    +  polyA_signal   SV40 poly(A) signal: SV40 polyadenylation signal
   1405..1421    -  protein_bind   lac operator: The lac repressor binds to the lac operator to inhibit transcription in E. coli. This inhibition can be relieved by adding lactose or isopropyl-β-D-thiogalactopyranoside (IPTG). lac repressor encoded by lacI
   1429..1459    -  promoter       lac promoter: promoter for the E. coli lac operon
   1474..1495    -  protein_bind   CAP binding site: CAP binding activates transcription in the presence of cAMP. E. coli catabolite activator protein
   1508..1600    -  CDS            lacI (fragment): lac repressor; lacI; The lac repressor binds to the lac operator to inhibit transcription in E. coli. This inhibition can be relieved by adding lactose or isopropyl-β-D-thiogalactopyranoside (IPTG).
   1783..2371    -  rep_origin     ori: high-copy-number ColE1/pMB1/pBR322/pUC origin of replication
   2542..3402    -  CDS            AmpR: β-lactamase; bla; confers resistance to ampicillin, carbenicillin, and related antibiotics
   3403..3507    -  promoter       AmpR promoter: bla
   3566..3618    -  misc_feature   bom (fragment): basis of mobility region from pBR322
   3773..4152    +  enhancer       CMV enhancer: human cytomegalovirus immediate early enhancer
   4153..4356    +  promoter       CMV promoter: human cytomegalovirus (CMV) immediate early promoter
   4352..4385    +  LTR            5' LTR (truncated) (fragment): truncated 5' long terminal repeat (LTR) from HIV-1
   4401..4419    +  promoter       T7 promoter: promoter for bacteriophage T7 RNA polymerase
   4449..5291    +  CDS            HNRNPC (fragment): HNRPC_HUMAN - Also known as HNRPC. Experimental evidence at protein level: Swiss-Prot protein existence level 1. Binds pre-mRNA and nucleates the assembly of 40S hnRNP particles (PubMed:8264621). Interacts with poly-U tracts in the 3'-UTR or 5'-UTR of mRNA and modulates the stability and the level of translation of bound mRNA molecules (PubMed:12509468, PubMed:16010978, PubMed:7567451, PubMed:8264621). Single HNRNPC tetramers bind 230-240 nucleotides. Trimers of HNRNPC tetramers bind 700 nucleotides (PubMed:8264621). May play a role in the early steps of spliceosome assembly and pre-mRNA splic
   5472..5696    +  polyA_signal   bGH poly(A) signal: bovine growth hormone polyadenylation signal
   5700..5721    +  promoter       SV40 promoter (fragment): SV40 enhancer and early promoter
   5742..6170    +  rep_origin     f1 ori (sequence partly withheld): f1 bacteriophage origin of replication; arrow indicates direction of (+) strand synthesis
   6184..174     +  promoter       SV40 promoter (across the origin): SV40 enhancer and early promoter
>Addgene plasmid #71661 | pcDNA3.1+ hnRNPC myc | addgene full sequence | sequence record 183107 | Addgene NGS Result
ATAGTCCCGCCCCTAACTCCGCCCATCCCGCCCCTAACTCCGCCCAGTTCCGCCCATTCTCCGCCCCATG
GCTGACTAATTTTTTTTATTTATGCAGAGGCCGAGGCCGCCTCTGCCTCTGAGCTATTCCAGAAGTAGTG
AGGAGGCTTTTTTGGAGGCCTAGGCTTTTGCAAAAAGCTCCCGGGAGCTTGTATATCCATTTTCGGATCT
GATCAAGAGACAGGATGAGGATCGTTTCGCATGATTGAACAAGATGGATTGCACGCAGGTTCTCCGGCCG
CTTGGGTGGAGAGGCTATTCGGCTATGACTGGGCACAACAGACAATCGGCTGCTCTGATGCCGCCGTGTT
CCGGCTGTCAGCGCAGGGGCGCCCGGTTCTTTTTGTCAAGACCGACCTGTCCGGTGCCCTGAATGAACTG
CAGGACGAGGCAGCGCGGCTATCGTGGCTGGCCACGACGGGCGTTCCTTGCGCAGCTGTGCTCGACGTTG
TCACTGAAGCGGGAAGGGACTGGCTGCTATTGGGCGAAGTGCCGGGGCAGGATCTCCTGTCATCTCACCT
TGCTCCTGCCGAGAAAGTATCCATCATGGCTGATGCAATGCGGCGGCTGCATACGCTTGATCCGGCTACC
TGCCCATTCGACCACCAAGCGAAACATCGCATCGAGCGAGCACGTACTCGGATGGAAGCCGGTCTTGTCG
ATCAGGATGATCTGGACGAAGAGCATCAGGGGCTCGCGCCAGCCGAACTGTTCGCCAGGCTCAAGGCGCG
CATGCCCGACGGCGAGGATCTCGTCGTGACCCATGGCGATGCCTGCTTGCCGAATATCATGGTGGAAAAT
GGCCGCTTTTCTGGATTCATCGACTGTGGCCGGCTGGGTGTGGCGGACCGCTATCAGGACATAGCGTTGG
CTACCCGTGATATTGCTGAAGAGCTTGGCGGCGAATGGGCTGACCGCTTCCTCGTGCTTTACGGTATCGC
CGCTCCCGATTCGCAGCGCATCGCCTTCTATCGCCTTCTTGACGAGTTCTTCTGAGCGGGACTCTGGGGT
TCGCGAAATGACCGACCAAGCGACGCCCAACCTGCCATCACGAGATTTCGATTCCACCGCCGCCTTCTAT
GAAAGGTTGGGCTTCGGAATCGTTTTCCGGGACGCCGGCTGGATGATCCTCCAGCGCGGGGATCTCATGC
TGGAGTTCTTCGCCCACCCCAACTTGTTTATTGCAGCTTATAATGGTTACAAATAAAGCAATAGCATCAC
AAATTTCACAAATAAAGCATTTTTTTCACTGCATTCTAGTTGTGGTTTGTCCAAACTCATCAATGTATCT
TATCATGTCTGTATACCGTCGACCTCTAGCTAGAGCTTGGCGTAATCATGGTCATAGCTGTTTCCTGTGT
GAAATTGTTATCCGCTCACAATTCCACACAACATACGAGCCGGAAGCATAAAGTGTAAAGCCTGGGGTGC
CTAATGAGTGAGCTAACTCACATTAATTGCGTTGCGCTCACTGCCCGCTTTCCAGTCGGGAAACCTGTCG
TGCCAGCTGCATTAATGAATCGGCCAACGCGCGGGGAGAGGCGGTTTGCGTATTGGGCGCTCTTCCGCTT
CCTCGCTCACTGACTCGCTGCGCTCGGTCGTTCGGCTGCGGCGAGCGGTATCAGCTCACTCAAAGGCGGT
AATACGGTTATCCACAGAATCAGGGGATAACGCAGGAAAGAACATGTGAGCAAAAGGCCAGCAAAAGGCC
AGGAACCGTAAAAAGGCCGCGTTGCTGGCGTTTTTCCATAGGCTCCGCCCCCCTGACGAGCATCACAAAA
ATCGACGCTCAAGTCAGAGGTGGCGAAACCCGACAGGACTATAAAGATACCAGGCGTTTCCCCCTGGAAG
CTCCCTCGTGCGCTCTCCTGTTCCGACCCTGCCGCTTACCGGATACCTGTCCGCCTTTCTCCCTTCGGGA
AGCGTGGCGCTTTCTCATAGCTCACGCTGTAGGTATCTCAGTTCGGTGTAGGTCGTTCGCTCCAAGCTGG
GCTGTGTGCACGAACCCCCCGTTCAGCCCGACCGCTGCGCCTTATCCGGTAACTATCGTCTTGAGTCCAA
CCCGGTAAGACACGACTTATCGCCACTGGCAGCAGCCACTGGTAACAGGATTAGCAGAGCGAGGTATGTA
GGCGGTGCTACAGAGTTCTTGAAGTGGTGGCCTAACTACGGCTACACTAGAAGAACAGTATTTGGTATCT
GCGCTCTGCTGAAGCCAGTTACCTTCGGAAAAAGAGTTGGTAGCTCTTGATCCGGCAAACAAACCACCGC
TGGTAGCGGTGGTTTTTTTGTTTGCAAGCAGCAGATTACGCGCAGAAAAAAAGGATCTCAAGAAGATCCT
TTGATCTTTTCTACGGGGTCTGACGCTCAGTGGAACGAAAACTCACGTTAAGGGATTTTGGTCATGAGAT
TATCAAAAAGGATCTTCACCTAGATCCTTTTAAATTAAAAATGAAGTTTTAAATCAATCTAAAGTATATA
TGAGTAAACTTGGTCTGACAGTTACCAATGCTTAATCAGTGAGGCACCTATCTCAGCGATCTGTCTATTT
CGTTCATCCATAGTTGCCTGACTCCCCGTCGTGTAGATAACTACGATACGGGAGGGCTTACCATCTGGCC
CCAGTGCTGCAATGATACCGCGAGACCCACGCTCACCGGCTCCAGATTTATCAGCAATAAACCAGCCAGC
CGGAAGGGCCGAGCGCAGAAGTGGTCCTGCAACTTTATCCGCCTCCATCCAGTCTATTAATTGTTGCCGG
GAAGCTAGAGTAAGTAGTTCGCCAGTTAATAGTTTGCGCAACGTTGTTGCCATTGCTACAGGCATCGTGG
TGTCACGCTCGTCGTTTGGTATGGCTTCATTCAGCTCCGGTTCCCAACGATCAAGGCGAGTTACATGATC
CCCCATGTTGTGCAAAAAAGCGGTTAGCTCCTTCGGTCCTCCGATCGTTGTCAGAAGTAAGTTGGCCGCA
GTGTTATCACTCATGGTTATGGCAGCACTGCATAATTCTCTTACTGTCATGCCATCCGTAAGATGCTTTT
CTGTGACTGGTGAGTACTCAACCAAGTCATTCTGAGAATAGTGTATGCGGCGACCGAGTTGCTCTTGCCC
GGCGTCAATACGGGATAATACCGCGCCACATAGCAGAACTTTAAAAGTGCTCATCATTGGAAAACGTTCT
TCGGGGCGAAAACTCTCAAGGATCTTACCGCTGTTGAGATCCAGTTCGATGTAACCCACTCGTGCACCCA
ACTGATCTTCAGCATCTTTTACTTTCACCAGCGTTTCTGGGTGAGCAAAAACAGGAAGGCAAAATGCCGC
AAAAAAGGGAATAAGGGCGACACGGAAATGTTGAATACTCATACTCTTCCTTTTTCAATATTATTGAAGC
ATTTATCAGGGTTATTGTCTCATGAGCGGATACATATTTGAATGTATTTAGAAAAATAAACAAATAGGGG
TTCCGCGCACATTTCCCCGAAAAGTGCCACCTGACGTCGACGGATCGGGAGATCTCCCGATCCCCTATGG
TGCACTCTCAGTACAATCTGCTCTGATGCCGCATAGTTAAGCCAGTATCTGCTCCCTGCTTGTGTGTTGG
AGGTCGCTGAGTAGTGCGCGAGCAAAATTTAAGCTACAACAAGGCAAGGCTTGACCGACAATTGCATGAA
GAATCTGCTTAGGGTTAGGCGTTTTGCGCTGCTTCGCGATGTACGGGCCAGATATACGCGTTGACATTGA
TTATTGACTAGTTATTAATAGTAATCAATTACGGGGTCATTAGTTCATAGCCCATATATGGAGTTCCGCG
TTACATAACTTACGGTAAATGGCCCGCCTGGCTGACCGCCCAACGACCCCCGCCCATTGACGTCAATAAT
GACGTATGTTCCCATAGTAACGCCAATAGGGACTTTCCATTGACGTCAATGGGTGGAGTATTTACGGTAA
ACTGCCCACTTGGCAGTACATCAAGTGTATCATATGCCAAGTACGCCCCCTATTGACGTCAATGACGGTA
AATGGCCCGCCTGGCATTATGCCCAGTACATGACCTTATGGGACTTTCCTACTTGGCAGTACATCTACGT
ATTAGTCATCGCTATTACCATGGTGATGCGGTTTTGGCAGTACATCAATGGGCGTGGATAGCGGTTTGAC
TCACGGGGATTTCCAAGTCTCCACCCCATTGACGTCAATGGGAGTTTGTTTTGGCACCAAAATCAACGGG
ACTTTCCAAAATGTCGTAACAACTCCGCCCCATTGACGCAAATGGGCGGTAGGCGTGTACGGTGGGAGGT
CTATATAAGCAGAGCTCTCTGGCTAACTAGAGAACCCACTGCTTACTGGCTTATCGAAATTAATACGACT
CACTATAGGGAGACCCAAGCTGGCTAGTTAAGCTTACGATGGCCAGCAACGTTACCAACAAGACAGATCC
TCGCTCCATGAACTCCCGTGTATTCATTGGGAATCTCAACACTCTTGTGGTCAAGAAATCTGATGTGGAG
GCAATCTTTTCGAAGTATGGCAAAATTGTGGGCTGCTCTGTTCATAAGGGCTTTGCCTTCGTTCAGTATG
TTAATGAGAGAAATGCCCGGGCTGCTGTAGCAGGAGAGGATGGCAGAATGATTGCTGGCCAGGTTTTAGA
TATTAACCTGGCTGCAGAGCCAAAAGTGAACCGAGGAAAAGCAGGTGTGAAACGATCTGCAGCGGAGATG
TACGGCTCCTCTTTTGACTTGGACTATGACTTTCAACGGGACTATTATGATAGGATGTACAGTTACCCAG
CACGTGTACCTCCTCCTCCTCCTATTGCTCGGGCTGTAGTGCCCTCGAAACGTCAGCGTGTATCAGGAAA
CACTTCACGAAGGGGCAAAAGTGGCTTCAATTCTAAGAGTGGACAGCGGGGATCTTCCAAGTCTGGAAAG
TTGAAAGGAGATGACCTTCAGGCCATTAAGAAGGAGCTGACCCAGATAAAACAAAAAGTGGATTCTCTCC
TGGAAAACCTGGAAAAAATTGAAAAGGAACAGAGCAAACAAGCAGTAGAGATGAAGAATGATAAGTCAGA
AGAGGAGCAGAGCAGCAGCTCCGTGAAGAAAGATGAGACTAATGTGAAGATGGAGTCTGAGGGGGGTGCA
GATGACTCTGCTGAGGAGGGGGACCTACTGGATGATGATGATAATGAAGATCGGGGGGATGACCAGCTGG
AGTTGATCAAGGATGATGAAAAAGAGGCTGAGGAAGGAGAGGATGACAGAGACAGCGCCAATGGCGAGGA
TGACTCGAATTCTGCAGATATCCAGCACAGTGGCGGCCGCTCGAGTCTAGAGGGCCCTTCGAACAAAAAC
TCATCTCAGAAGAGGATCTGAATATGCATACCGGTCATCATCACCATCACCATTGAGTTTAAACCCGCTG
ATCAGCCTCGACTGTGCCTTCTAGTTGCCAGCCATCTGTTGTTTGCCCCTCCCCCGTGCCTTCCTTGACC
CTGGAAGGTGCCACTCCCACTGTCCTTTCCTAATAAAATGAGGAAATTGCATCGCATTGTCTGAGTAGGT
GTCATTCTATTCTGGGGGGTGGGGTGGGGCAGGACAGCAAGGGGGAGGATTGGGAAGACAATAGCAGGCA
TGCTGGGGATGCGGTGGGCTCTATGGCTTCTGAGGCGGAAAGAACCAGCTGGGGCTCTAGGGGGTATCCC
C
[124 nt withheld, positions 5742-5865]
C
[91 nt withheld, positions 5867-5957]
A
[49 nt withheld, positions 5959-6007]
CCTTTGACGTTGGAGTCCACGTTCTTT
[37 nt withheld, positions 6035-6071]
ACCCTATCTCGGTCTATTCTTTTGATTTATAAGGGATTTTGCCGATTTCGGCCTATTGGTTAAAAAATGA
GCTGATTTAACAAAAATTTAACGCGAATTAATTCTGTGGAATGTGTGTCAGTTAGGGTGTGGAAAGTCCC
CAGGCTCCCCAGCAGGCAGAAGTATGCAAAGCATGCATCTCAATTAGTCAGCAACCAGGTGTGGAAAGTC
CCCAGGCTCCCCAGCAGGCAGAAGTATGCAAAGCATGCATCTCAATTAGTCAGCAACC
