>Addgene plasmid #71661 | pcDNA3.1+ hnRNPC myc | addgene partial sequence | sequence record 132702 | CMV-F 5'-CGCAAATGGGCGGTAGGCGTG-3'
AGAGCTCTCTGGCTAACTAGAGAACCCACTGCTTACTGGCTTATCGAAATTAATACGACTCACTATAGGG
AGACCCAAGCTGGCTAGTTAAGCTTACGATGGCCAGCAACGTTACCAACAAGACAGATCCTCGCTCCATG
AACTCCCGTGTATTCATTGGGAATCTCAACACTCTTGTGGTCAAGAAATCTGATGTGGAGGCAATCTTTT
CGAAGTATGGCAAAATTGTGGGCTGCTCTGTTCATAAGGGCTTTGCCTTCGTTCAGTATGTTAATGAGAG
AAATGCCCGGGCTGCTGTAGCAGGAGAGGATGGCAGAATGATTGCTGGCCAGGTTTTAGATATTAACCTG
GCTGCAGAGCCAAAAGTGAACCGAGGAAAAGCAGGTGTGAAACGATCTGCAGCGGAGATGTACGGCTCCT
CTTTTGACTTGGACTATGACTTTCAACGGGACTATTATGATAGGATGTACAGTTACCCAGCACGTGTACC
TCCTCCTCCTCCTATTGCTCGGGCTGTAGTGCCCTCGAAACGTCAGCGTGTATCAGGAAACACTTCACGA
AGGGGCAAAAGTGGCTTCAATTCTAAGAGTGGACAGCGGGGATCTTCCAAGTCTGGAAAGTTGAAAGGAG
ATGACCTTCAGGCCATTAAGAAGGAGCTGACCCAGATAAAACAAAAAGTGGATTCTCTCCTGGAAAACCT
GGAAAAAATTGAAAAGGAACAGAGCAAACAAGCAGTAGAGATGAAGAATGATAAGTCAGAAGAGGAGCAG
AGCAGCAGCTCCGTGAAGAAAGATGAGACTAATGTGAAGATGGAGTCTGAGGG
