>Addgene plasmid #71661 | pcDNA3.1+ hnRNPC myc | addgene partial sequence | sequence record 134052 | pXCX-F 5'-ACAACAGATGGCTGGCAAC-3'
ATGGTGATGGTGATGATGACCGGTATGCATATTCAGATCCTCTTCTGAGATGAGTTTTTGTTCGAAGGGC
CCTCTAGACTCGAGCGGCCGCCACTGTGCTGGATATCTGCAGAATTCGAGTCATCCTCGCCATTGGCGCT
GTCTCTGTCATCCTCTCCTTCCTCAGCCTCTTTTTCATCATCCTTGATCAACTCCAGCTGGTCATCCCCC
CGATCTTCATTATCATCATCATCCAGTAGGTCCCCCTCCTCAGCAGAGTCATCTGCACCCCCCTCAGACT
CCATCTTCACATTAGTCTCATCTTTCTTCACGGAGCTGCTGCTCTGCTCCTCTTCTGACTTATCATTCTT
CATCTCTACTGCTTGTTTGCTCTGTTCCTTTTCAATTTTTTCCAGGTTTTCCAGGAGAGAATCCACTTTT
TGTTTTATCTGGGTCAGCTCCTTCTTAATGGCCTGAAGGTCATCTCCTTTCAACTTTCCAGACTTGGAAG
ATCCCCGCTGTCCACTCTTAGAATTGAAGCCACTTTTGCCCCTTCGTGAAGTGTTTCCTGATACACGCTG
ACGTTTCGAGGGCACTACAGCCCGAGCAATAGGAGGAGGAGGAGGTACACGTGCTGGGTAACTGTACATC
CTATCATAATAGTCCCGTTGAAAGTCATAGTCCAAGTCAAAAGAGGAGCCGTACATCTCCGCTGCAGATC
GTTTCACACCTGCTTTTCCTCGGTTCACTTTTGGCTCTGCAGCCAGGTTAATATCTAAAACCTGGCCAGC
AATCATTCTGCCATCCTCTCCTGCTACAGCAGCCCGGGCATTTCTCTCAT
